Addgene plasmid #54304: mEmerald-Vinculin-N-21
Purpose: Localization: Focal Adhesions, Excitation: 487, Emission: 509
Depositing lab: Michael Davidson. Publication: A role for actin arcs in the leading-edge advance of migrating cells. Burnette DT, Manley S, Sengupta P, Sougrat R, Davidson MW, Kachar B, Lippincott-Schwartz J. Nat Cell Biol. 2011 Apr;13(4):371-81. doi: 10.1038/ncb2205. Epub 2011 Mar 20. PubMed 21423177.
Backbone
  Vector backbone: mEmerald-N1
  Backbone size w/o insert (bp): 4750
  Vector type: Mammalian Expression
  Selectable markers: Neomycin (select with G418)
Growth in bacteria
  Bacterial resistance: Kanamycin, 50 μg/mL
  Growth temperature: 37°C
  Growth strain: DH5alpha
  Copy number: High Copy
Gene/Insert
  Gene/Insert name: Vinculin (alt name: NM_003373.3)
  Species: H. sapiens (human)
  Entrez Gene: VCL (a.k.a. CMD1W, CMH15, HEL114, MV, MVCL, VINC)
  Promoter: CMV
  Tag / fusion protein: mEmerald (C terminal on backbone)
  Cloning method: Unknown
  Sequencing primers: 5′ CMV-F; 3′ SV40pA-R
Terms and licenses: Academic/Nonprofit Terms; Industry Terms
Depositor comments: . Excitation = 487; Emission = 509. Localization data: Vinculin - Focal Adhesions
How to cite: mEmerald-Vinculin-N-21 was a gift from Michael Davidson (Addgene plasmid # 54304 ; http://n2t.net/addgene:54304 ; RRID:Addgene_54304)
