[The description below was written by a language model from this plasmid's Addgene catalogue record.]
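Description:
mEmerald-Vinculin-N-21 is a mammalian expression plasmid built on the mEmerald-N1 backbone (about 4.75 kb without insert), an N1-style fluorescent protein fusion vector. It is maintained in E. coli as a high-copy plasmid under kanamycin selection, and it carries a neomycin resistance marker so that transfected mammalian cells can be selected with G418. No feature table accompanies the record, so the origin of replication and the promoters driving the resistance marker are not listed. The use of an SV40 polyA reverse sequencing primer suggests that an SV40 polyadenylation signal lies downstream of the expression cassette.

The payload is human vinculin (VCL), placed under the CMV promoter for strong constitutive expression in mammalian cells. Vinculin sits upstream of the backbone-encoded mEmerald, so the fluorescent protein is fused to its C terminus. The "N-21" in the name probably refers to this N1-type arrangement and a linker length, but the record does not define it, and the cloning method is listed as unknown. mEmerald is a bright green GFP derivative, recorded here with excitation at 487 nm and emission at 509 nm.

Vinculin is a cytoskeletal adaptor protein that links integrin-based adhesion complexes to actin, and the fusion is annotated as localizing to focal adhesions. The construct therefore serves as a live-cell or fixed-cell fluorescent marker for focal adhesions, used to visualize their distribution and dynamics. This fits the associated publication, which concerns actin organization at the leading edge of migrating cells.
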