>Addgene plasmid #54304 | mEmerald-Vinculin-N-21 | depositor partial sequence | sequence record 84436 | insert sequence
GACGTCAGATCCGCTAGCACCGCCACCATGCCAGTGTTTCATACGCGCACGATCGAGAGCATCCTGGAGC
CGGTGGCACAGCAGATCTCCCACCTGGTGATAATGCACGAGGAGGGCGAGGTGGACGGCAAAGCCATTCC
TGACCTCACCGCGCCCGTGGCCGCCGTGCAGGCGGCCGTCAGCAACCTCGTCCGGGTTGGAAAAGAGACT
GTTCAAACCACTGAGGATCAGATTTTGAAGAGAGATATGCCACCAGCATTTATTAAGGTTGAGAATGCTT
GCACCAAGCTTGTCCAGGCAGCTCAGATGCTTCAGTCAGACCCTTACTCAGTGCCTGCTCGAGATTATCT
AATTGATGGGTCAAGGGGCATCCTCTCTGGAACATCAGACCTGCTCCTTACCTTCGATGAGGCTGAGGTC
CGTAAAATTATTAGAGTTTGCAAAGGAATTTTGGAATATCTTACAGTGGCAGAGGTGGTGGAGACTATGG
AAGATTTGGTCACTTACACAAAGAATCTTGGGCCAGGAATGACTAAGATGGCCAAGATGATTGACGAGAG
ACAGCAGGAGCTCACTCACCAGGAGCACCGAGTGATGTTGGTGAACTCGATGAACACCGTGAAAGAGTTG
CTGCCAGTTCTCATTTCAGCTATGAAGATTTTTGTAACAACTAAAAACTCAAAAAACCAAGGCATAGAGG
AAGCTTTAAAAAATCGCAATTTTACTCTAGAAAAAATGAGTGCTGAAATTAATGAGATAATTCGTGTGTT
ACAACTCACCTCTTGGGATGAAGATGCCTGGGCCAGCAAGGACACTGAAGCCATGAAGAGAGCATTGGCC
TCCATAGACTCCAAACTGAACCAGGCCAAAGGTTGGCTCCGTGACCCTAGTGCCTCCCCAGGGGATGCTG
GTGAGCAGGCCATCAGACAGATCTTAGATGAAGCTGGAAAAGTTGGTGAACTCTGTGCAGGCAAAGAACG
CAGGGAGATTCTGGGAACTTGCAAAATGCTAGGGCAGATGACTGATCAAGTGGCTGACCTCCGTGCCAGA
GGACAAGGATCCTCACCGGTGGCCATGCAGAAAGCTCAGCAGGTATCTCAGGGTCTGGATGTGCTCACAG
CAAAAGTGGAAAATGCAGCTCGCAAGCTGGAAGCCATGACCAACTCAAAGCAGAGCATTGCAAAGAAGAT
CGATGCTGCTCAGAACTGGCTTGCAGATCCAAATGGTGGACCGGAAGGAGAAGAGCAGATTCGAGGTGCT
TTGGCTGAAGCTCGGAAAATAGCAGAATTATGTGATGATCCTAAAGAAAGAGATGACATTCTACGTTCCC
TTGGGGAAATATCTGCTCTGACTTCTAAATTAGCAGATCTACGAAGACAGGGGAAAGGAGATTCTCCAGA
GGCTCGAGCCTTGGCCAAACAGGTGGCCACGGCCCTGCAGAACCTGCAGACCAAAACCAACCGGGCTGTG
GCCAACAGCAGACCGGCCAAAGCAGCTGTACACCTTGAGGGCAAGATTGAGCAAGCACAGCGGTGGATTG
ATAATCCCACAGTGGATGACCGTGGAGTCGGTCAGGCTGCCATCCGGGGGCTTGTGGCCGAAGGGCATCG
TCTGGCTAATGTTATGATGGGGCCTTATCGGCAAGATCTTCTCGCCAAGTGTGACCGAGTGGACCAGCTG
ACAGCCCAGCTGGCTGACCTGGCTGCCAGAGGGGAAGGGGAGAGTCCTCAGGCACGAGCACTTGCATCTC
AGCTCCAAGACTCCTTAAAGGATCTAAAAGCTCGGATGCAGGAGGCCATGACTCAGGAAGTGTCAGATGT
TTTCAGCGATACCACAACTCCCATCAAGCTGTTGGCAGTGGCAGCCACGGCGCCTCCTGATGCGCCTAAC
AGGGAAGAGGTATTTGATGAGAGGGCAGCTAACTTTGAAAACCATTCAGGAAAGCTTGGTGCTACGGCCG
AGAAGGCGGCTGCGGTTGGTACTGCTAATAAATCAACAGTGGAAGGCATTCAGGCCTCAGTGAAGACGGC
CCGAGAACTCACACCCCAGGTGGTCTCGGCTGCTCGTATCTTACTTAGGAACCCTGGAAATCAAGCTGCT
TATGAACATTTTGAGACCATGAAGAACCAGTGGATCGATAATGTTGAAAAAATGACAGGGCTGGTGGACG
AAGCCATTGATACCAAATCTCTGTTGGATGCTTCAGAAGAAGCAATTAAAAAAGACCTGGACAAGTGCAA
GGTAGCTATGGCCAACATTCAGCCTCAGATGCTGGTTGCTGGGGCAACCAGTATTGCTCGTCGGGCCAAC
CGGATCCTGCTGGTGGCTAAGAGGGAGGTGGAAAATTCCGAGGATCCCAAGTTCCGTGAGGCTGTGAAAG
CTGCCTCTGATGAATTGAGCAAAACCATCTCCCCGATGGTGATGGATGCAAAAGCTGTGGCTGGAAACAT
TTCCGACCCTGGACTGCAAAAGAGCTTCCTGGACTCAGGATATCGGATCCTGGGAGCTGTGGCCAAGGTC
AGAGAAGCCTTCCAACCTCAGGAGCCTGACTTCCCGCCGCCTCCACCAGACCTTGAACAACTCCGACTAA
CAGATGAGCTTGCTCCTCCCAAACCACCTCTGCCTGAAGGTGAGGTCCCTCCACCTAGGCCTCCACCACC
AGAGGAAAAGGATGAAGAGTTCCCTGAGCAGAAGGCCGGGGAGGTGATTAACCAGCCAATGATGATGGCT
GCCAGACAGCTCCATGATGAAGCTCGCAAATGGTCCAGCAAGGGCAATGACATCATTGCAGCAGCCAAGC
GCATGGCTCTGCTGATGGCTGAGATGTCTCGGCTGGTAAGAGGGGGCAGTGGTACCAAGCGGGCACTCAT
TCAGTGTGCCAAGGACATCGCCAAGGCCTCAGATGAGGTGACTCGGTTGGCCAAGGAGGTTGCCAAGCAG
TGCACAGATAAACGGATTAGAACCAACCTCTTACAGGTATGTGAGCGAATCCCAACCATAAGCACCCAGC
TCAAAATCCTGTCCACAGTGAAGGCCACCATGCTGGGCCGGACCAACATCAGTGATGAGGAGTCTGAGCA
GGCCACAGAGATGCTGGTTCACAATGCCCAGAACCTCATGCAGTCTGTGAAGGAGACTGTGCGGGAAGCT
GAAGCTGCTTCAATCAAAATTCGAACAGATGCTGGATTTACACTGCGCTGGGTTAGAAAGACTCCCTGGT
ACCAGTCCGGTGGCAGCGGAATTCTGCAGTCGACGGTACCGCGGGCCCGGGATCCACCGGTCGCCACCAT
GGTGAGCAAGGGCGAGGAGCTGTTCACCGGGGTGGTGCCCATCCTGGTCGAGCTGGACGGCGACGTAAAC
GGCCACAAGTTCAGCGTGTCCGGCGAGGGCGAGGGCGATGCCACCTACGGCAAGCTGACCCTGAAGTTCA
TCTGCACCACCGGCAAGCTGCCCGTGCCCTGGCCCACCCTCGTGACCACCTTGACCTACGGCGTGCAGTG
CTTCGCCCGCTACCCCGACCACATGAAGCAGCACGACTTCTTCAAGTCCGCCATGCCCGAAGGCTACGTC
CAGGAGCGCACCATCTTCTTCAAGGACGACGGCAACTACAAGACCCGCGCCGAGGTGAAGTTCGAGGGCG
ACACCCTGGTGAACCGCATCGAGCTGAAGGGCATCGACTTCAAGGAGGACGGCAACATCCTGGGGCACAA
GCTGGAGTACAACTACAACAGCCACAAGGTCTATATCACCGCCGACAAGCAGAAGAACGGCATCAAGGTG
AACTTCAAGACCCGCCACAACATCGAGGACGGCAGCGTGCAGCTCGCCGACCACTACCAGCAGAACACCC
CCATCGGCGACGGCCCCGTGCTGCTGCCCGACAACCACTACCTGAGCACCCAGTCCAAGCTGAGCAAAGA
CCCCAACGAGAAGCGCGATCACATGGTCCTGCTGGAGTTCGTGACCGCCGCCGGGATCACTCTCGGCATG
GACGAGCTGTACAAGTAAGCGGCCGCGACTCTAGATCATAATCAGCCATACCACATT
