>Addgene plasmid #54304 | mEmerald-Vinculin-N-21 | addgene partial sequence | sequence record 88971 | EGFP-N 5'-CGTCGCCGTCCAGCTCGACCAG-3'
GCTCCTCGCCCTTGCTCACCATGGTGGCGACCGGTGGATCCCGGGCCCGCGGTACCGTCGACTGCAGAAT
TCCGCTGCCACCGGACTGGTACCAGGGAGTCTTTCTAACCCAGCGCAGTGTAAATCCAGCATCTGTTCGA
ATTTTGATTGAAGCAGCTTCAGCTTCCCGCACAGTCTCCTTCACAGACTGCATGAGGTTCTGGGCATTGT
GAACCAGCATCTCTGTGGCCTGCTCAGACTCCTCATCACTGATGTTGGTCCGGCCCAGCATGGTGGCCTT
CACTGTGGACAGGATTTTGAGCTGGGTGCTTATGGTTGGGATTCGCTCACATACCTGTAAGAGGTTGGTT
CTAATCCGTTTATCTGTGCACTGCTTGGCAACCTCCTTGGCCAACCGAGTCACCTCATCTGAGGCCTTGG
CGATGTCCTTGGCACACTGAATGAGTGCCCGCTTGGTACCACTGCCCCCTCTTACCAGCCGAGACATCTC
AGCCATCAGCAGAGCCATGCGCTTGGCTGCTGCAATGATGTCATTGCCCTTGCTGGACCATTTGCGAGCT
TCATCATGGAGCTGTCTGGCAGCCATCATCATTGGCTGGTTAATCACCTCCCCGGCCTTCTGCTCAGGGA
ACTCTTCATCCTTTTCCTCTGGTGGTGGAGGCCTAGGTGGAGGGACCTCACCTTCAGGCAGAGGTGGTTT
GGGAGGAGCAAGCTCATCTGTTAGTCGGAGTTGTTCAAGGTCTGGTGGAGGCGGCGGGAAGTCAGGCTCC
TGAGGTTGGAAGGCTTCTCTGACCTTGGCCACAGCTCCCAGGATCCGATATCCTGAGTCCAGGAAGCTCT
TTTGCAGTCCAGGGTCGGAAATGTTTCCAGCCACAGCTTTTGCATCCATCACCATCGGGGAGATGGTTTT
GCTCAATTCATCAGAGGCAGCTTTCACAGCCTCACGGAACTTGGGATCCTCGGAATTTTCCACCTCCCTC
TTAGCCACCAGC
